>Addgene plasmid #31408 | Ube2b | addgene partial sequence | sequence record 37211 | Gal4-AD 5'-AATACCACTACAATGGAT-3'
GAGATCTCTATGGCTTACCCATACGATGTTCCAGATTACGCTAGCTTGGGTGGTCATATGGCCATGGAGG
CCGGATCTACAAGTTTGTACAAAAAAGCAGGCTCCGCGGCCGCCCCCTTCACCATGTCGACCCCGGCCCG
GAGGAGGCTCATGCGGGATTTCAAGCGGTTACAAGAGGACCCACCTGTGGGTGTCAGTGGCGCACCATCT
GAAAACAACATCATGCAGTGGAATGCAGTTATATTTGGACCAGAAGGGACACCTTTTGAAGATGGTACTT
TTAAACTAGTAATAGAATTTTCTGAAGAATATCCAAATAAACCACCAACTGTTAGGTTTTTATCCAAAAT
GTTTCATCCAAATGTGTATGCTGATGGTAGCATATGTTTAGATATCCTTCAGAATCGATGGAGTCCAACA
TATGATGTATCTTCTATCTTAACATCAATTCAGTCTCTGCTGGATGAACCGAATCCTAACAGTCCAGCCA
ATAGCCAGGCAGCACAGCTTTATCAGGAAAACAAACGAGAATATGAGAAAAGAGTTTCGGCCATTGTTGA
ACAAAGCTGGAATGATTCATAAAAGGGTGGGCGCGCCGACCCAGCTTTCTTGTACAAAGTGGTCTCGAGA
GATCTATGAATCGTAGATACTGAAAAACCCCGCAAGTTCACTTCAACTGTGCATCGTGCACCATCTCAAT
TTCTTTCATTTATACATCGTTTTGCCTTCTTTTATGTAACTATACTCCTCTAAGTTTCAATCTTGGCCAT
GTAACCTCTGATCTATAGGAATTTTTTAAATGACTAGAATTAATGCCCATCTTTTTTTTGGACCTAAATT
CTTCATGAAAATATATTACGAGGGCTTATTC
