[The description below was written by a language model from this plasmid's Addgene catalogue record.]
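Description:
Ube2b is a yeast expression plasmid built on the pACT2 backbone (about 8.1 kb without insert), a commercial vector designed as the "prey" component of GAL4-based yeast two-hybrid systems. It carries an insert of roughly 400 bp encoding the human ubiquitin-conjugating enzyme UBE2B, also known as HR6B, RAD6B or UBC2, introduced by restriction enzyme cloning. The record lists an HA epitope tag contributed by the backbone at the N-terminal side of the insert, and the use of a GAL4 activation domain sequencing primer is consistent with the standard pACT2 layout, in which the cloned open reading frame is expressed as a fusion to the GAL4 activation domain followed by the HA tag. The HA tag allows expression of the fusion protein to be checked immunologically.

In bacteria the plasmid is selected with ampicillin. The catalogue entry does not state the yeast selection marker, the yeast origin of replication, or the promoter driving the fusion, and no feature table is provided, so these elements cannot be confirmed from the record, and the bacterial copy number is listed as unknown. Given the vector type and the associated study on how interactions between E2 enzymes and the BRCA1 RING domain determine mono- versus polyubiquitin chain synthesis, the construct is most plausibly used to test UBE2B for interaction with RING-type E3 ligase baits in yeast two-hybrid assays, where a productive interaction brings the activation domain to a reporter gene promoter and switches on reporter expression.
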