Addgene plasmid #31408: Ube2b
Depositing lab: Rachel Klevit. Depositing organization: University of Washington. Publication: E2-BRCA1 RING interactions dictate synthesis of mono- or specific polyubiquitin chain linkages. Christensen DE, Brzovic PS, Klevit RE. Nat Struct Mol Biol. 2007 Oct . 14(10):941-8. 10.1038/nsmb1295 PubMed 17873885.
Backbone
  Vector backbone: pACT2
  Backbone manufacturer: Clonetech
  Backbone size w/o insert (bp): 8100
  Vector type: Yeast Expression
Growth in bacteria
  Bacterial resistance: Ampicillin, 100 μg/mL
  Growth temperature: 37°C
  Growth strain: DH5alpha
  Copy number: Unknown
Gene/Insert
  Gene/Insert name: Ubiquitin Conjugating Enzyme (alt name: HR6B, RAD6B)
  Species: H. sapiens (human)
  Insert size (bp): 400
  Entrez Gene: UBE2B (a.k.a. E2-17kDa, HHR6B, HR6B, RAD6B, UBC2)
  Tag / fusion protein: HA (N terminal on backbone)
  Cloning method: Restriction Enzyme
  Sequencing primers: 5′ GAL4 AD
Terms and licenses: Academic/Nonprofit Terms; Industry Terms: Not Available to Industry
How to cite: Ube2b was a gift from Rachel Klevit (Addgene plasmid # 31408 ; http://n2t.net/addgene:31408 ; RRID:Addgene_31408)
